Addgene plasmid #160886: pCDF-NtXNtT2R1AtR2NtB2
Purpose: Expression of N. tabacum Rubisco small subunit (rbcS-T2), Rubisco chaperone protiens rbcX, raf1, bsd2 and A. thaliana Rubisco chaperone proteins raf2 in E. coli.
Depositing lab: Maureen Hanson. Depositing organization: Cornell University. Publication: Small subunits can determine enzyme kinetics of tobacco Rubisco expressed in Escherichia coli. Lin MT, Stone WD, Chaudhari V, Hanson MR. Nat Plants. 2020 Oct;6(10):1289-1299. doi: 10.1038/s41477-020-00761-5. Epub 2020 Sep 14. PubMed 32929197.
Backbone
  Vector backbone: pCDF-1b
  Vector type: Bacterial Expression
Growth in bacteria
  Bacterial resistance: Spectinomycin, 50 μg/mL
  Growth temperature: 37°C
  Growth strain: DH5alpha
  Copy number: High Copy
Gene/Insert
  Gene/Insert name: PT7-Nt-rbcS-T2
  Species: A. thaliana (mustard weed); Nicotiana tabacum
  Promoter: rbcS-T2: T7, chaperones: T9
  Cloning method: Restriction Enzyme; 5′ cloning site Unknown (unknown if destroyed)
Terms and licenses: Academic/Nonprofit Terms; Industry Terms: Not Available to Industry
How to cite: pCDF-NtXNtT2R1AtR2NtB2 was a gift from Maureen Hanson (Addgene plasmid # 160886 ; http://n2t.net/addgene:160886 ; RRID:Addgene_160886)
