[The description below was written by a language model from this plasmid's Addgene catalogue record and pLannotate feature annotations shown in this document.]
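Description:
pCDF-NtXNtT2R1AtR2NtB2 is a bacterial expression plasmid built on the pCDF-1b backbone for co-producing the tobacco (Nicotiana tabacum) Rubisco small subunit rbcS-T2 together with four Rubisco assembly chaperones in E. coli: tobacco RbcX, Raf1 and Bsd2, and Arabidopsis thaliana Raf2. The 7,456 nt sequenced plasmid replicates from the CloDF13 (CDF) origin, which is compatible with other common origins and so allows it to be maintained alongside additional plasmids. It is selected with spectinomycin through the aadA (SmR) gene. A backbone lacI gene supplies lac repressor.

The feature table shows five T7 promoters arranged in the same orientation, four of them annotated with an adjacent lac operator and most followed by the T7 gene 10 ribosome binding site, so expression depends on T7 RNA polymerase and is IPTG-inducible. Reading around the circle, these units drive RbcX, the small subunit (whose promoter lacks an annotated operator and whose coding sequence spans the numbering origin), Raf1, an open reading frame that by position and the plasmid name should be Raf2, and Bsd2. T7 terminators follow the last two units and the backbone cloning region. The automated annotation labels the coding sequences by their nearest spinach or Arabidopsis homologues, and it labels the presumed Raf2 frame with an unrelated-looking name, so the catalogue species assignments are the better guide. The catalogue lists the chaperone promoter as "T9", which is probably a typographical error because only T7 promoters are detected. The short TcR, S-Tag, T7 tag and SET1 fragments are likely to be vector remnants.

The Rubisco large subunit is not encoded on this plasmid, and the record does not say how it is supplied. The associated work examined how small subunits influence the kinetics of tobacco Rubisco assembled in E. coli.
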