Features (pLannotate 1.2.2; 39 found; start..end, strand, type, name):
      1..369     +  CDS            RBCS1: RBS1_SPIOL - Also known as RBCS. Experimental evidence at protein level: Swiss-Prot protein existence level 1. RuBisCO catalyzes two reactions: the carboxylation of D- ribulose 1,5-bisphosphate, the primary event in carbon dioxide fixation, as well as the oxidative fragmentation of the pentose substrate. Both reactions occur simultaneously and in competition at the same active site. Although the small subunit is not catalytic it is essential for maximal activity. From Spinacia oleracea (Spinach).
    455..473     +  promoter       T7 promoter: promoter for bacteriophage T7 RNA polymerase
    474..498     +  protein_bind   lac operator: The lac repressor binds to the lac operator to inhibit transcription in E. coli. This inhibition can be relieved by adding lactose or isopropyl-β-D-thiogalactopyranoside (IPTG). lac repressor encoded by lacI
    544..1719    +  CDS            RAF1.1 (fragment): RAF1_ARATH - Experimental evidence at protein level: Swiss-Prot protein existence level 1. Required for assembly or stability of RuBisCO. Acts at a postchaperonin step to fold and/or assemble the large subunit (rbcL) into RuBisCO. RAF1 binds first to a rbcL dimer (rbcL(2)), leading to a rbcL(8)-RAF1(4) complex formation. In the next step, RBCS displaces RAF1, thus resulting in holoenzyme formation. From Arabidopsis thaliana (Mouse-ear cress).
   1754..1829    -  CDS            TcR (fragment): tetracycline efflux protein; tet; confers resistance to tetracycline
   1851..1869    +  promoter       T7 promoter: promoter for bacteriophage T7 RNA polymerase
   1870..1894    +  protein_bind   lac operator: The lac repressor binds to the lac operator to inhibit transcription in E. coli. This inhibition can be relieved by adding lactose or isopropyl-β-D-thiogalactopyranoside (IPTG). lac repressor encoded by lacI
   1909..1931    +  RBS            RBS: efficient ribosome binding site from bacteriophage T7 gene 10 (Olins and Rangwala, 1989)
   1945..2454    +  CDS            ATP1 (fragment): ATP1_ARATH - Also known as PDL1 From Arabidopsis thaliana (Mouse-ear cress).
   2458..2487    +  CDS            T7 tag (gene 10 leader) (fragment): leader peptide from bacteriophage T7 gene 10 promotes efficient translation in E. coli
   2498..2547    +  CDS            SET1 (fragment): solubility-enhancement tag derived from T7 phage gene 10B
   2555..2602    +  terminator     T7 terminator: transcription terminator for bacteriophage T7 RNA polymerase
   2625..2665    -  CDS            TcR (fragment): tetracycline efflux protein; tet; confers resistance to tetracycline
   2671..2747    -  CDS            TcR (fragment): tetracycline efflux protein; tet; confers resistance to tetracycline
   2769..2787    +  promoter       T7 promoter: promoter for bacteriophage T7 RNA polymerase
   2788..2812    +  protein_bind   lac operator: The lac repressor binds to the lac operator to inhibit transcription in E. coli. This inhibition can be relieved by adding lactose or isopropyl-β-D-thiogalactopyranoside (IPTG). lac repressor encoded by lacI
   2827..2849    +  RBS            RBS: efficient ribosome binding site from bacteriophage T7 gene 10 (Olins and Rangwala, 1989)
   2863..3099    +  CDS            BSD2 (fragment): BSD2_ARATH - Experimental evidence at protein level: Swiss-Prot protein existence level 1. Chloroplast chaperone required for RuBisCo biogenesis and translational regulation of the RuBisCo large subunit (RbcL) (PubMed:29217567). Stabilizes an end-state assembly intermediate of eight RbcL subunits until the small subunits (RBCSs) become available to produce a complete stable RuBisCo complex containing eight small and eight large subunits (PubMed:29217567). From Arabidopsis thaliana (Mouse-ear cress).
   3102..3132    +  CDS            T7 tag (gene 10 leader) (fragment): leader peptide from bacteriophage T7 gene 10 promotes efficient translation in E. coli
   3143..3192    +  CDS            SET1 (fragment): solubility-enhancement tag derived from T7 phage gene 10B
   3200..3247    +  terminator     T7 terminator: transcription terminator for bacteriophage T7 RNA polymerase
   3270..3310    -  CDS            TcR (fragment): tetracycline efflux protein; tet; confers resistance to tetracycline
   3407..3448    +  CDS            S-Tag (fragment): affinity and epitope tag derived from pancreatic ribonuclease A
   3478..3495    +  CDS            SET1 (fragment): solubility-enhancement tag derived from T7 phage gene 10B
   3503..3550    +  terminator     T7 terminator: transcription terminator for bacteriophage T7 RNA polymerase
   3721..4512    -  CDS            SmR: aminoglycoside adenylyltransferase (Murphy, 1985); aadA; confers resistance to spectinomycin and streptomycin
   4513..4604    -  promoter       AmpR promoter: bla
   4652..5390    -  rep_origin     CloDF13 ori: Plasmids containing the CloDF13 (CDF) origin of replication can be propagated in E. coli cells that contain additional plasmids with compatible origins.
   5487..5551    -  CDS            TcR (fragment): tetracycline efflux protein; tet; confers resistance to tetracycline
   5566..5587    -  protein_bind   CAP binding site: CAP binding activates transcription in the presence of cAMP. E. coli catabolite activator protein
   5600..6682    -  CDS            lacI: lac repressor; lacI; The lac repressor binds to the lac operator to inhibit transcription in E. coli. This inhibition can be relieved by adding lactose or isopropyl-β-D-thiogalactopyranoside (IPTG).
   6683..6760    -  promoter       lacI promoter: lacI
   6768..6803    -  CDS            TcR (fragment): tetracycline efflux protein; tet; confers resistance to tetracycline
   6806..6824    +  promoter       T7 promoter: promoter for bacteriophage T7 RNA polymerase
   6825..6849    +  protein_bind   lac operator: The lac repressor binds to the lac operator to inhibit transcription in E. coli. This inhibition can be relieved by adding lactose or isopropyl-β-D-thiogalactopyranoside (IPTG). lac repressor encoded by lacI
   6864..6886    +  RBS            RBS: efficient ribosome binding site from bacteriophage T7 gene 10 (Olins and Rangwala, 1989)
   6938..7339    +  CDS            RBCX2 (fragment): RBCX2_ARATH - Experimental evidence at protein level: Swiss-Prot protein existence level 1. Chaperone involved in RuBisCO assembly process. From Arabidopsis thaliana (Mouse-ear cress).
   7377..7395    +  promoter       T7 promoter: promoter for bacteriophage T7 RNA polymerase
   7427..7449    +  RBS            RBS: efficient ribosome binding site from bacteriophage T7 gene 10 (Olins and Rangwala, 1989)
>Addgene plasmid #160886 | pCDF-NtXNtT2R1AtR2NtB2 | addgene full sequence | sequence record 318849 | Addgene NGS Result
ATGCAGGTGTGGCCACCAATTAACAAGAAGAAGTACGAGACACTCTCATACCTTCCTGATTTGAGCGAGG
AGCAATTGCTTAGGGAAGTTGAGTACCTTTTGAAAAATGGATGGGTTCCTTGCTTGGAATTCGAGACTGA
GCACGGATTCGTCTACCGTGAGAACAACAAGTCACCAGGTTACTACGATGGAAGGTACTGGACCATGTGG
AAGTTGCCCATGTTCGGGTGCACTGATGCCACTCAGGTCTTGGCTGAGGTCGAGGAGGCTAAGAAGGCTT
ACCCACAAGCCTGGATCAGAATCATTGGATTCGACAACGTCCGTCAAGTGCAGTGCATCAGTTTTATTGC
CTACAAGCCTGAAGGCTACTAATACTTGGCGCGCCCAGTGCGGCCGCATAATGCTTAAGTCGAACAGAAA
GTAATCGTATTGTACACGGCCGCATAATCGAAATTAATACGACTCACTATAGGGGAATTGTGAGCGGATA
ACAATTCCCCATCTTAGTATATTAGTTAAGTATAAGAAGGAGATATACATATGCAACAACTTTATCAGCC
TTTTAGACCTCCTCCTCCACCTCTCCCACCCAAATTCCGCAATCTTGACACAAATGCAAAGCTCGAAGTT
CTATCTAATCGCCTTGGTCTTTGGTATGAATATGCTCCTTTGATACCTTATTTAACAAGTGAAGGGTTTA
CTCCTTCAACTCTTGAGGAAATCACTGGCCTTACTGGAGTTGAACAGAATCGGTTGGTTGTTGCTGCCCA
AGTTCGTGATACTCTTGTTGAGTCTGCTGCTTTAGATGAAGAAACGTTGTCGTATTTTGAATCTGGAGGT
GCTGAATTATTATATGAAATTCGTTTGCTTAGTGCTAGGCAACGAACTGATGCAGCAACATTTTTAGTGA
AGAATGGGTTTGATGCAAAACAAGCTCAAGATTTAGCTAGAGCAATTAAAGATTATCCGCGTAGACGTGT
GGATTATGGTTGGGACAAGTTTAATGGTGATTCTCCTGGTGATTGTTTAGCTTTTATGTACTTTAGATTA
GCTCAAGAATATGCTGCGGCAGCTTCTGAGGATTTGAGGAGGTCGTCAATGGAGAAGGCATTAGAAGTTG
TTGAGTCTGAAAGTGCGAGGAATTTGCTTGTGATGGAGCTAGAAGGACGTGAGGTTGCTAAGGAGAGTGT
ACTTGATGATGGGGTGACAGTGCCTTTGGTGAGAATGAAGTTAGGGGAGGTAGCTGAGTCTACGATTGTA
GTCGTTTTGCCTGTTTGTAAGGCGGAGGGAAGGGACGTGGAGGTGGAGGCGGCGCCGTGGGAATGTGGTG
GCGTAGGGGATTTTGGTATAGTGGAGGCGGAGAAGGATTGGAGGAGATGGGTTGTTTTGCCCGGATGGCA
ACCTATCGCGGGGTTAGAGAGAGGTGGAGTTGCAGTGTCGTTCAAGAGCGGGAACTTTTTGCCGTGGAGG
GAGAAGAGTAAGTACAAGCAAGAGCCGGTTTTGGTAGTGGCGGATAGGGGAAGGACAGAAGTGGCGTCGG
AGGACGGGTTTTACTTGGTGGTTGATGGTGGAGACGGGAGCAATGAGGAGGGATTGAAAGTGGAAAGAGG
GTCAACATTGAAGAAAAGAGGGGTTGAACAGAGCTTAGGAATTGTGCTTATAGTAGTTAGGCCACCAAGG
TGGGAAGATGAAGAACAATTAGGTGAAGAAGATTGGGATTAAAGACCAAGAAGCTTAGCTTTCTAGACTG
CAGGTCGGCGATATAGGCGCCAGCAACCGCACCTGTGGCGCCGGTGATGCCGGCCACGATGCGTCCGGCG
TAGAGGATCGAGATCTCGATCCCGCGAAATTAATACGACTCACTATAGGGGAATTGTGAGCGGATAACAA
TTCCCCTCTAGAAATAATTTTGTTTAACTTTAAGAAGGAGATATACATATGATGTCTAATCTGGCGCAGG
ATTTTCTTGGTGACTTCGGAGCTCGTGACCCTTACCCGGAGGAGATAGCGAGTCAATTCGGAGATAAAGT
GTTGGGATGCCAAAGCACTGAGCACAAGATTTTGATACCAAACGCATCTGTTTTGTCTCTCTCCCAGCTT
CAGTGTTCCCCTGTTTCGTCTTCACAGCCTCCTTTGTCCGGCGATGATGCCAGAACTCTCCTCCACAAGG
TTTTGGGATGGAGTATAGTGGATAATGAAGCGGGTGGTCTGAAAATAAGGTGTATGTGGAAAGTGAGGGA
TTTTGGGTGCGGTGTTGAACTCATAAACAGGATCCATAAGGTTGCTGAAGCTTCTGGTCATTACCCTTCT
CTTCACTTGGAAAGTCCTACCCAAGTTCGAGCTGAACTATTTACCTCTTCTATCGGAGGGTTGAGCATGA
ATGATTTCATAATGGCGGCTAAAATAGATGATATCAAGACTTCTGATCTTTCCCCTAGGAAAAGAGCTTG
GGCGTGAGCTAGCATGACTGGTGGACAGCAAATGGGTCGCGGATCCGGCTGCTAACAAAGCCCGAAAGGA
AGCTGAGTTGGCTGCTGCCACCGCTGAGCAATAACTAGCATAACCCCTTGGGGCCTCTAAACGGGTCTTG
AGGGGTTTTTTGCTGAAAGGAGGAACTATATCCGGATATCCCGCAAGAGGCCCGGCAGTACCGGCATAAC
CAAGCACTAGTGTCGGCGATATAGGCGCCAGCAACCGCACCTGTGGCGCCGGTGATGCCGGCCACGATGC
GTCCGGCGTAGAGGATCGAGATCTCGATCCCGCGAAATTAATACGACTCACTATAGGGGAATTGTGAGCG
GATAACAATTCCCCTCTAGAAATAATTTTGTTTAACTTTAAGAAGGAGATATACATATGATGGCCACTGA
CAGTGATAAAGACACGAAAGTAAGGAGCATAGTCTGTCAAAATTGTGATGGAAATGGTGCAGTGTCGTGC
TCACAGTGCAAAGGCTCTGGGGTTAACTCTGTAGATCATTTCAACGGGCGGTTCAAAGCTGGTGGACTAT
GTTGGTTGTGCAGAGGTAAAAAAGATGTGTTATGTGGTGACTGCAATGGTGCTGGATTTCTTGGTGGATT
TATGAGTACGTTCGATGAGTAGGCTAGCATGACTGGTGGACAGCAAATGGGTCGCAGATCCGGCTGCTAA
CAAAGCCCGAAAGGAAGCTGAGTTGGCTGCTGCCACCGCTGAGCAATAACTAGCATAACCCCTTGGGGCC
TCTAAACGGGTCTTGAGGGGTTTTTTGCTGAAAGGAGGAACTATATCCGGATATCCCGCAAGAGGCCCGG
CAGTACCGGCATAACCAAGCGGTACCAGCGGTCAATTGTAGTGGAGGTGCTAGCGCATGCGGAATTGGAT
ATCGGCCGGCCACGCGATCGCTGACGTCGGTACCCTCGAGTCTGGTAAAGAAACCGCTGCTGCGAAATTT
GAACGCCAGCACATGGACTCGTCTACTAGCGCAGCTTAATTAACCTAGGCTGCTGCCACCGCTGAGCAAT
AACTAGCATAACCCCTTGGGGCCTCTAAACGGGTCTTGAGGGGTTTTTTGCTGAAACCTCAGGCATTTGA
GAAGCACACGGTCACACTGCTTCCGGTAGTCAATAAACCGGTAAACCAGCAATAGACATAAGCGGCTATT
TAACGACCCTGCCCTGAACCGACGACCGGGTCATCGTGGCCGGATCTTGCGGCCCCTCGGCTTGAACGAA
TTGTTAGACATTATTTGCCGACTACCTTGGTGATCTCGCCTTTCACGTAGTGGACAAATTCTTCCAACTG
ATCTGCGCGCGAGGCCAAGCGATCTTCTTCTTGTCCAAGATAAGCCTGTCTAGCTTCAAGTATGACGGGC
TGATACTGGGCCGGCAGGCGCTCCATTGCCCAGTCGGCAGCGACATCCTTCGGCGCGATTTTGCCGGTTA
CTGCGCTGTACCAAATGCGGGACAACGTAAGCACTACATTTCGCTCATCGCCAGCCCAGTCGGGCGGCGA
GTTCCATAGCGTTAAGGTTTCATTTAGCGCCTCAAATAGATCCTGTTCAGGAACCGGATCAAAGAGTTCC
TCCGCCGCTGGACCTACCAAGGCAACGCTATGTTCTCTTGCTTTTGTCAGCAAGATAGCCAGATCAATGT
CGATCGTGGCTGGCTCGAAGATACCTGCAAGAATGTCATTGCGCTGCCATTCTCCAAATTGCAGTTCGCG
CTTAGCTGGATAACGCCACGGAATGATGTCGTCGTGCACAACAATGGTGACTTCTACAGCGCGGAGAATC
TCGCTCTCTCCAGGGGAAGCCGAAGTTTCCAAAAGGTCGTTGATCAAAGCTCGCCGCGTTGTTTCATCAA
GCCTTACGGTCACCGTAACCAGCAAATCAATATCACTGTGTGGCTTCAGGCCGCCATCCACTGCGGAGCC
GTACAAATGTACGGCCAGCAACGTCGGTTCGAGATGGCGCTCGATGACGCCAACTACCTCTGATAGTTGA
GTCGATACTTCGGCGATCACCGCTTCCCTCATACTCTTCCTTTTTCAATATTATTGAAGCATTTATCAGG
GTTATTGTCTCATGAGCGGATACATATTTGAATGTATTTAGAAAAATAAACAAATAGCTAGCTCACTCGG
TCGCTACGCTCCGGGCGTGAGACTGCGGCGGGCGCTGCGGACACATACAAAGTTACCCACAGATTCCGTG
GATAAGCAGGGGACTAACATGTGAGGCAAAACAGCAGGGCCGCGCCGGTGGCGTTTTTCCATAGGCTCCG
CCCTCCTGCCAGAGTTCACATAAACAGACGCTTTTCCGGTGCATCTGTGGGAGCCGTGAGGCTCAACCAT
GAATCTGACAGTACGGGCGAAACCCGACAGGACTTAAAGATCCCCACCGTTTCCGGCGGGTCGCTCCCTC
TTGCGCTCTCCTGTTCCGACCCTGCCGTTTACCGGATACCTGTTCCGCCTTTCTCCCTTACGGGAAGTGT
GGCGCTTTCTCATAGCTCACACACTGGTATCTCGGCTCGGTGTAGGTCGTTCGCTCCAAGCTGGGCTGTA
AGCAAGAACTCCCCGTTCAGCCCGACTGCTGCGCCTTATCCGGTAACTGTTCACTTGAGTCCAACCCGGA
AAAGCACGGTAAAACGCCACTGGCAGCAGCCATTGGTAACTGGGAGTTCGCAGAGGATTTGTTTAGCTAA
ACACGCGGTTGCTCTTGAAGTGTGCGCCAAAGTCCGGCTACACTGGAAGGACAGATTTGGTTGCTGTGCT
CTGCGAAAGCCAGTTACCACGGTTAAGCAGTTCCCCAACTGACTTAACCTTCGATCAAACCACCTCCCCA
GGTGGTTTTTTCGTTTACAGGGCAAAAGATTACGCGCAGAAAAAAAGGATCTCAAGAAGATCCTTTGATC
TTTTCTACTGAACCGCTCTAGATTTCAGTGCAATTTATCTCTTCAAATGTAGCACCTGAAGTCAGCCCCA
TACGATATAAGTTGTAATTCTCATGTTAGTCATGCCCCGCGCCCACCGGAAGGAGCTGACTGGGTTGAAG
GCTCTCAAGGGCATCGGTCGAGATCCCGGTGCCTAATGAGTGAGCTAACTTACATTAATTGCGTTGCGCT
CACTGCCCGCTTTCCAGTCGGGAAACCTGTCGTGCCAGCTGCATTAATGAATCGGCCAACGCGCGGGGAG
AGGCGGTTTGCGTATTGGGCGCCAGGGTGGTTTTTCTTTTCACCAGTGAGACGGGCAACAGCTGATTGCC
CTTCACCGCCTGGCCCTGAGAGAGTTGCAGCAAGCGGTCCACGCTGGTTTGCCCCAGCAGGCGAAAATCC
TGTTTGATGGTGGTTAACGGCGGGATATAACATGAGCTGTCTTCGGTATCGTCGTATCCCACTACCGAGA
TGTCCGCACCAACGCGCAGCCCGGACTCGGTAATGGCGCGCATTGCGCCCAGCGCCATCTGATCGTTGGC
AACCAGCATCGCAGTGGGAACGATGCCCTCATTCAGCATTTGCATGGTTTGTTGAAAACCGGACATGGCA
CTCCAGTCGCCTTCCCGTTCCGCTATCGGCTGAATTTGATTGCGAGTGAGATATTTATGCCAGCCAGCCA
GACGCAGACGCGCCGAGACAGAACTTAATGGGCCCGCTAACAGCGCGATTTGCTGGTGACCCAATGCGAC
CAGATGCTCCACGCCCAGTCGCGTACCGTCTTCATGGGAGAAAATAATACTGTTGATGGGTGTCTGGTCA
GAGACATCAAGAAATAACGCCGGAACATTAGTGCAGGCAGCTTCCACAGCAATGGCATCCTGGTCATCCA
GCGGATAGTTAATGATCAGCCCACTGACGCGTTGCGCGAGAAGATTGTGCACCGCCGCTTTACAGGCTTC
GACGCCGCTTCGTTCTACCATCGACACCACCACGCTGGCACCCAGTTGATCGGCGCGAGATTTAATCGCC
GCGACAATTTGCGACGGCGCGTGCAGGGCCAGACTGGAGGTGGCAACGCCAATCAGCAACGACTGTTTGC
CCGCCAGTTGTTGTGCCACGCGGTTGGGAATGTAATTCAGCTCCGCCATCGCCGCTTCCACTTTTTCCCG
CGTTTTCGCAGAAACGTGGCTGGCCTGGTTCACCACGCGGGAAACGGTCTGATAAGAGACACCGGCATAC
TCTGCGACATCGTATAACGTTACTGGTTTCACATTCACCACCCTGAATTGACTCTCTTCCGGGCGCTATC
ATGCCATACCGCGAAAGGTTTTGCGCCATTCGATGGTGTCCGGGATCTCGACGCTCTCCCTTATGCGACT
CCTGCATTAGGAAATTAATACGACTCACTATAGGGGAATTGTGAGCGGATAACAATTCCCCTGTAGAAAT
AATTTTGTTTAACTTTAATAAGGAGATATACCATGGCAAAAGCATTTAAGGGTAATTACAAGAATTTAAA
GAAGGAGAAAAAGAGTAGGAGGAATCTTGTGGTTGTCAGTGATTTAGGTGGACAGTATGAATATGGCTTT
GATGATATCAAAACGCAAATTCTTAACTACTTCACATTTAAAGCAGTGAGGACTATTTTGAACCAGCTTA
ATGAAATGGACTCTCCACAATATCAATGGTTCAATGATTATGTTACAGTAAATAAGCTTAGGGATGGGAA
GCGTTTTATTCGCAACCTTGCTAAGGAGAAGCAAGAACTCGCTGAAAAAGTGATGGTAACACGGCTCAGT
CTGTATGCGAAATGGATAAAAAAATGTGATCACGAGGAGATCTACAACCGAATATCTGATCAGAATGTGG
AAGTGATGCGTGAGCGGCTCATGGAAACTGTGATTTGGCCATCAGATGACACGAACTCGGAGAGAGTTGG
GTGAGGCGCGCGGATAACAATTGCCATAATACGACTCACTATAGGGAGACCACAACGGTTTCCCTCTAGA
AATAATTTTGTTTAACTTTAAGAAGGAGATATACAT
